Addgene plasmid #47945: pMB63
Purpose: Expresses C. elegans optimized Cas9 from the eef-1A.1 (eft-3) promoter
Depositing lab: Mike Boxem. Depositing organization: Utrecht University. Publication: CRISPR/Cas9-Targeted Mutagenesis in Caenorhabditis elegans. Waaijers S, Portegijs V, Kerver J, Lemmens BB, Tijsterman M, van den Heuvel S, Boxem M. Genetics. 2013 Aug 26. 10.1534/genetics.113.156299 PubMed 23979586.
Backbone
  Vector backbone: pBluescript SK+
  Backbone manufacturer: Stratagene
  Backbone size w/o insert (bp): 2958
  Total vector size (bp): 8380
  Vector type: Worm Expression, CRISPR
Growth in bacteria
  Bacterial resistance: Ampicillin, 100 μg/mL
  Growth temperature: 37°C
  Growth strain: BL21
  Growth instructions: Plasmid isolation from standard DH5alpha results in low yield. We isolate this plasmid from BL21 cells, which results in normal yields.
  Copy number: High Copy
Gene/Insert
  Gene/Insert name: Cas9
  Species: Synthetic
  Insert size (bp): 4254
  Promoter: eef-1A.1 (eft-3)
  Tag / fusion protein: 3xFLAG (N terminal on insert); SV40 NLS (N terminal on insert); egl-13 NLS (C terminal on insert)
  Cloning method: Unknown
  Sequencing primers: 5′ M13F; 3′ M13R
Terms and licenses: Academic/Nonprofit Terms; Industry Terms: Not Available to Industry
Depositor comments: To generate the unique SpeI site, a short, 37 bp, linker was inserted into an existing NdeI site. This linker seems to have been inserted 2 or more times, creating a short repeat region that we have been unable to sequence across. Sequencing with the M13 reverse primer will fail. Please note: eft-3 has officially been changed to eef-1A.1 Please see the eef-1A.1 WormBase entry: http://www.wormbase.org/species/c_elegans/gene/WBGene00001168#05-9g-3
How to cite: pMB63 was a gift from Mike Boxem (Addgene plasmid # 47945 ; http://n2t.net/addgene:47945 ; RRID:Addgene_47945)
