[The description below was written by a language model from this plasmid's Addgene catalogue record and pLannotate feature annotations shown in this document.]
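Description:
pMB63 is a C. elegans expression plasmid for CRISPR/Cas9 genome editing, built on the pBluescript SK+ backbone and totalling 8,380 bp. In bacteria it is maintained through the high-copy ColE1/pUC-type origin and selected with ampicillin via the β-lactamase gene. The backbone also retains the f1 phage origin, remnants of the lacZα/lac promoter region, and the T7 and T3 promoters that flank the cloning site.

The payload is a single worm expression cassette. The eef-1A.1 promoter (formerly called eft-3), from the elongation factor 1α gene, drives a Streptococcus pyogenes Cas9 coding sequence of about 4.25 kb that has been codon-optimized for C. elegans and interrupted with synthetic introns, a design commonly used to improve transgene expression in the worm. According to the record, the protein carries an N-terminal 3xFLAG epitope for detection and an SV40 nuclear localization signal. A second NLS, from the C. elegans EGL-13 transcription factor, is fused to the C-terminus, so the nuclease is directed to the nucleus from both ends. The automated annotation picks up only a FLAG fragment and does not label the SV40 NLS, although there is unannotated space upstream of Cas9. The cassette ends with the tbb-2 (β-tubulin) terminator region.

The plasmid supplies only Cas9; no guide RNA cassette is annotated, so it would be paired with a separate sgRNA source for targeted mutagenesis in C. elegans. The depositor notes that a short linker added to create a unique SpeI site appears to have inserted multiple times. This produced a small repeat that could not be sequenced across, so the deposited sequence may be uncertain there.
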