Features (pLannotate 1.2.2; 17 found; start..end, strand, type, name):
     76..94      +  promoter       T7 promoter: promoter for bacteriophage T7 RNA polymerase
    103..130     -  misc_feature   MCS (fragment): pBluescript multiple cloning site
    130..729     +  promoter       eft-3 promoter: eft-3; promoter for the C. elegans elongation factor 1α gene (Mitrovich and Anderson, 2000)
    798..818     +  CDS            FLAG (fragment): FLAG® epitope tag, followed by an enterokinase cleavage site
    870..5123    +  CDS            Cas9: S. pyogenes Cas9, codon optimized for C. elegans with synthetic introns
   5130..5204    +  CDS            EGL-13 NLS: nuclear localization signal from the C. elegans EGL-13 transcription factor (Lyssenko et al., 2007)
   5214..5537    +  terminator     tbb-2 terminator: tbb-2; transcription terminator for the C. elegans tubulin beta-2 gene
   5645..5663    -  promoter       T3 promoter: promoter for bacteriophage T3 RNA polymerase
   5708..5724    -  protein_bind   lac operator: The lac repressor binds to the lac operator to inhibit transcription in E. coli. This inhibition can be relieved by adding lactose or isopropyl-β-D-thiogalactopyranoside (IPTG). lac repressor encoded by lacI
   5732..5762    -  promoter       lac promoter: promoter for the E. coli lac operon
   5777..5798    -  protein_bind   CAP binding site: CAP binding activates transcription in the presence of cAMP. E. coli catabolite activator protein
   5811..5903    -  CDS            lacI (fragment): lac repressor; lacI; The lac repressor binds to the lac operator to inhibit transcription in E. coli. This inhibition can be relieved by adding lactose or isopropyl-β-D-thiogalactopyranoside (IPTG).
   6086..6674    -  rep_origin     ori: high-copy-number ColE1/pMB1/pBR322/pUC origin of replication
   6845..7705    -  CDS            AmpR: β-lactamase; bla; confers resistance to ampicillin, carbenicillin, and related antibiotics
   7706..7810    -  promoter       AmpR promoter: bla
   7863..8291    -  rep_origin     f1 ori (sequence partly withheld): f1 bacteriophage origin of replication; arrow indicates direction of (+) strand synthesis
   8296..73      -  CDS            lacZα (fragment) (across the origin): LacZα fragment of β-galactosidase; lacZ fragment
>Addgene plasmid #47945 | pMB63 | depositor full sequence | sequence record 68805 | pMB63 sequence 8380 bps
GCTGCAAGGCGATTAAGTTGGGTAACGCCAGGGTTTTCCCAGTCACGACGTTGTAAAACGACGGCCAGTG
AATTGTAATACGACTCACTATAGGGCGAATTGGGTACCGGGCCCCCCCTCGAGGTCGACGCACCTTTGGT
CTTTTATTGTCAACTTCCATTGGTTCTTCCATTGTTTCTGTTAAATTAATGAATTTTTCATAAAATAAAG
ACATTATACAATATAAAAATGAAGAATTTATTGAAAATAAACTGCCAGAGAGAAAAAGTATGCAACACTC
CCGCCGAGAGTGTTTGAAATGGTGTACGGTACATTTTCGTGCTAGGAGTTAGATGTGCAGGCAGCAACGA
GAGGGGGAGAGATTTTTTTGGGCCTTGTGAAATTAACGTGAGTTTTCTGGTCATCTGACTAATCATGTTG
GTTTTTTGTTGGTTTATTTTGTTTTTATCTTTGTTTTTATCCAGATTAGGAAATTTAAATTTTATGAATT
TATAATGAGGTCAAACATTCAGTCCCAGCGTTTTTCCTGTTCTCACTGTTTAGTCGAATTTTTATTTTAG
GCTTTCAACAAATGTTCTAACTGTCTTATTTGTGACCTCACTTTTTATATTTTTTTAATTTTTAAAAATA
TTAGAAGTTTCTAGGATAATTTTTTCGACTTTTATTCTCTCTACCGTCCGCACTCTTCTTACTTTTAAAT
TAAATTGTTTTTTTTTCAGTTGGGAAACACTTTGCTCATCTAGAAAAAAATGGACTACAAGGACCACGAC
GGAGACTACAAGGACCACGACATCGACTACAAGGACGACGACGACAAGATGGCCCCAAAGAAGAAGCGTA
AGGTCGGAATCCACGGAGTCCCAGCCGCCGACAAGAAGTACTCCATCGGACTCGACATCGGAACCAACTC
CGTCGGATGGGCCGTCATCACCGACGAGTACAAGGTCCCATCCAAGAAGTTCAAGGTCCTCGGAAACACC
GACCGTCACTCCATCAAGAAGAACCTCATCGGAGCCCTCCTCTTCGACTCCGGAGAGACCGCCGAGGCCA
CCCGTCTCAAGCGTACCGCCCGTCGTCGTTACACCCGTCGTAAGAACCGTATCTGCTACCTCCAAGAGAT
CTTCTCCAACGAGATGGCCAAGGTCGACGACTCCTTCTTCCACCGTCTCGAGGAGTCCTTCCTCGTCGAG
GAGGACAAGAAGCACGAGCGTCACCCAATCTTCGGAAACATCGTCGACGAGGTCGCCTACCACGAGAAGT
ACCCAACCATCTACCACCTCCGTAAGAAGCTCGTCGACTCCACCGACAAGGCCGACCTCCGTCTCATCTA
CCTCGCCCTCGCCCACATGATCAAGTTCCGTGGACACTTCCTCATCGAGGGAGACCTCAACCCAGACAAC
TCCGACGTCGACAAGCTCTTCATCCAACTCGTCCAAACCTACAACCAACTCTTCGAGGAGAACCCAATCA
ACGCCTCCGGAGTCGACGCCAAGGCCATCCTCTCCGCCCGTCTCTCCAAGTCCCGTCGTCTCGAGAACCT
CATCGCCCAACTCCCAGGAGAGAAGAAGAACGGACTCTTCGGAAACCTCATCGCCCTCTCCCTCGGACTC
ACCCCAAACTTCAAGTCCAACTTCGACCTCGCCGAGGACGCCAAGCTCCAACTCTCCAAGGACACCTACG
ACGACGACCTCGACAACCTCCTCGCCCAAATCGGAGACCAATACGCCGACCTCTTCCTCGCCGCCAAGAA
CCTCTCCGACGCCATCCTCCTCTCCGACATCCTCCGTGTCAACACCGAGATCACCAAGGCCCCACTCTCC
GCCTCCATGATCAAGCGTTACGACGAGCACCACCAAGACCTCACCCTCCTCAAGGCCCTCGTCCGTCAAC
AACTCCCAGAGAAGTACAAGGTAAGTTTAAACATATATATACTAACTAACCCTGATTATTTAAATTTTCA
GGAGATCTTCTTCGACCAATCCAAGAACGGATACGCCGGATACATCGACGGAGGAGCCTCCCAAGAGGAG
TTCTACAAGTTCATCAAGCCAATCCTCGAGAAGATGGACGGAACCGAGGAGCTCCTCGTCAAGCTCAACC
GTGAGGACCTCCTCCGTAAGCAACGTACCTTCGACAACGGATCCATCCCACACCAAATCCACCTCGGAGA
GCTCCACGCCATCCTCCGTCGTCAAGAGGACTTCTACCCATTCCTCAAGGACAACCGTGAGAAGATCGAG
AAGATCCTCACCTTCCGTATCCCATACTACGTCGGACCACTCGCCCGTGGAAACTCCCGTTTCGCCTGGA
TGACCCGTAAGTCCGAGGAGACCATCACCCCATGGAACTTCGAGGAGGTCGTCGACAAGGGAGCCTCCGC
CCAATCCTTCATCGAGCGTATGACCAACTTCGACAAGAACCTCCCAAACGAGAAGGTCCTCCCAAAGCAC
TCCCTCCTCTACGAGTACTTCACCGTCTACAACGAGCTCACCAAGGTCAAGTACGTCACCGAGGGAATGC
GTAAGCCAGCCTTCCTCTCCGGAGAGCAAAAGAAGGCCATCGTCGACCTCCTCTTCAAGACCAACCGTAA
GGTCACCGTCAAGCAACTCAAGGAGGACTACTTCAAGAAGATCGAGTGCTTCGACTCCGTCGAGATCTCC
GGAGTCGAGGACCGTTTCAACGCCTCCCTCGGAACCTACCACGACCTCCTCAAGATCATCAAGGACAAGG
ACTTCCTCGACAACGAGGAGAACGAGGACATCCTCGAGGACATCGTCCTCACCCTCACCCTCTTCGAGGA
CCGTGAGATGATCGAGGAGCGTCTCAAGACCTACGCCCACCTCTTCGACGACAAGGTCATGAAGCAACTC
AAGCGTCGTCGTTACACCGGATGGGGACGTCTCTCCCGTAAGCTCATCAACGGAATCCGTGACAAGCAAT
CCGGAAAGGTAAGTTTAAACAGTTCGGTACTAACTAACCATACATATTTAAATTTTCAGACCATCCTCGA
CTTCCTCAAGTCCGACGGATTCGCCAACCGTAACTTCATGCAACTCATCCACGACGACTCCCTCACCTTC
AAGGAGGACATCCAAAAGGCCCAAGTCTCCGGACAAGGAGACTCCCTCCACGAGCACATCGCCAACCTCG
CCGGATCCCCAGCCATCAAGAAGGGAATCCTCCAAACCGTCAAGGTCGTCGACGAGCTCGTCAAGGTCAT
GGGACGTCACAAGCCAGAGAACATCGTCATCGAGATGGCCCGTGAGAACCAAACCACCCAAAAGGGACAA
AAGAACTCCCGTGAGCGTATGAAGCGTATCGAGGAGGGAATCAAGGAGCTCGGATCCCAAATCCTCAAGG
AGCACCCAGTCGAGAACACCCAACTCCAAAACGAGAAGCTCTACCTCTACTACCTCCAAAACGGACGTGA
CATGTACGTCGACCAAGAGCTCGACATCAACCGTCTCTCCGACTACGACGTCGACCACATCGTCCCACAA
TCCTTCCTCAAGGACGACTCCATCGACAACAAGGTCCTCACCCGTTCCGACAAGAACCGTGGAAAGTCCG
ACAACGTCCCATCCGAGGAGGTCGTCAAGAAGATGAAGAACTACTGGCGTCAACTCCTCAACGCCAAGCT
CATCACCCAACGTAAGTTCGACAACCTCACCAAGGCCGAGCGTGGAGGACTCTCCGAGCTCGACAAGGCC
GGATTCATCAAGCGTCAACTCGTCGAGACCCGTCAAATCACCAAGCACGTCGCCCAAATCCTCGACTCCC
GTATGAACACCAAGTACGACGAGAACGACAAGCTCATCCGTGAGGTCAAGGTCATCACCCTCAAGTCCAA
GCTCGTCTCCGACTTCCGTAAGGACTTCCAATTCTACAAGGTCCGTGAGATCAACAACTACCACCACGCC
CACGACGCCTACCTCAACGCCGTCGTCGGAACCGCCCTCATCAAGAAGTACCCAAAGCTCGAGTCCGAGT
TCGTCTACGGAGACTACAAGGTCTACGACGTCCGTAAGATGATCGCCAAGTCCGAGCAAGAGATCGGAAA
GGTAAGTTTAAACATGATTTTACTAACTAACTAATCTGATTTAAATTTTCAGGCCACCGCCAAGTACTTC
TTCTACTCCAACATCATGAACTTCTTCAAGACCGAGATCACCCTCGCCAACGGAGAGATCCGTAAGCGTC
CACTCATCGAGACCAACGGAGAGACCGGAGAGATCGTCTGGGACAAGGGACGTGACTTCGCCACCGTCCG
TAAGGTCCTCTCCATGCCACAAGTCAACATCGTCAAGAAGACCGAGGTCCAAACCGGAGGATTCTCCAAG
GAGTCCATCCTCCCAAAGCGTAACTCCGACAAGCTCATCGCCCGTAAGAAGGACTGGGACCCAAAGAAGT
ACGGAGGATTCGACTCCCCAACCGTCGCCTACTCCGTCCTCGTCGTCGCCAAGGTCGAGAAGGGAAAGTC
CAAGAAGCTCAAGTCCGTCAAGGAGCTCCTCGGAATCACCATCATGGAGCGTTCCTCCTTCGAGAAGAAC
CCAATCGACTTCCTCGAGGCCAAGGGATACAAGGAGGTCAAGAAGGACCTCATCATCAAGCTCCCAAAGT
ACTCCCTCTTCGAGCTCGAGAACGGACGTAAGCGTATGCTCGCCTCCGCCGGAGAGCTCCAAAAGGGAAA
CGAGCTCGCCCTCCCATCCAAGTACGTCAACTTCCTCTACCTCGCCTCCCACTACGAGAAGCTCAAGGGA
TCCCCAGAGGACAACGAGCAAAAGCAACTCTTCGTCGAGCAACACAAGCACTACCTCGACGAGATCATCG
AGCAAATCTCCGAGTTCTCCAAGCGTGTCATCCTCGCCGACGCCAACCTCGACAAGGTCCTCTCCGCCTA
CAACAAGCACCGTGACAAGCCAATCCGTGAGCAAGCCGAGAACATCATCCACCTCTTCACCCTCACCAAC
CTCGGAGCCCCAGCCGCCTTCAAGTACTTCGACACCACCATCGACCGTAAGCGTTACACCTCCACCAAGG
AGGTCCTCGACGCCACCCTCATTCACCAATCCATCACCGGACTCTACGAGACCCGTATCGACCTCTCCCA
ACTCGGAGGAGACCTGCAGATGTCCCGTCGTCGTAAGGCCAACCCAACCAAGCTCTCCGAGAACGCCAAG
AAGCTCGCCAAGGAGGTCGAGAACTAGGAATTCATGCAAGATCCTTTCAAGCATTCCCTTCTTCTCTATC
ACTCTTCTTTCTTTTTGTCAAAAAATTCTCTCGCTAATTTATTTGCTTTTTTAATGTTATTATTTTATGA
CTTTTTATAGTCACTGAAAAGTTTGCATCTGAGTGAAGTGAATGCTATCAAAATGTGATTCTGTCTGATG
TACTTTCACAATCTCTCTTCAATTCCATTTTGAAGTGCTTTAAACCCGAAAGGTTGAGAAAAATGCGAGC
GCTCAAATATTTGTATTGTGTTCGTTGAGTGACCCAACAAAAAGAGGAAACTTTATTGTGCCGCCAAGAA
AAAAGTCTCATTGCCTAAGAGAAACATATGTGGTTGGAAATCTTCCAGATCGTGGATCACTAGTATGTGG
TTGGAAATCTTCCAGATCGTGGATCAGAGCTCCAGCTTTTGTTCCCTTTAGTGAGGGTTAATTTCGAGCT
TGGCGTAATCATGGTCATAGCTGTTTCCTGTGTGAAATTGTTATCCGCTCACAATTCCACACAACATACG
AGCCGGAAGCATAAAGTGTAAAGCCTGGGGTGCCTAATGAGTGAGCTAACTCACATTAATTGCGTTGCGC
TCACTGCCCGCTTTCCAGTCGGGAAACCTGTCGTGCCAGCTGCATTAATGAATCGGCCAACGCGCGGGGA
GAGGCGGTTTGCGTATTGGGCGCTCTTCCGCTTCCTCGCTCACTGACTCGCTGCGCTCGGTCGTTCGGCT
GCGGCGAGCGGTATCAGCTCACTCAAAGGCGGTAATACGGTTATCCACAGAATCAGGGGATAACGCAGGA
AAGAACATGTGAGCAAAAGGCCAGCAAAAGGCCAGGAACCGTAAAAAGGCCGCGTTGCTGGCGTTTTTCC
ATAGGCTCCGCCCCCCTGACGAGCATCACAAAAATCGACGCTCAAGTCAGAGGTGGCGAAACCCGACAGG
ACTATAAAGATACCAGGCGTTTCCCCCTGGAAGCTCCCTCGTGCGCTCTCCTGTTCCGACCCTGCCGCTT
ACCGGATACCTGTCCGCCTTTCTCCCTTCGGGAAGCGTGGCGCTTTCTCATAGCTCACGCTGTAGGTATC
TCAGTTCGGTGTAGGTCGTTCGCTCCAAGCTGGGCTGTGTGCACGAACCCCCCGTTCAGCCCGACCGCTG
CGCCTTATCCGGTAACTATCGTCTTGAGTCCAACCCGGTAAGACACGACTTATCGCCACTGGCAGCAGCC
ACTGGTAACAGGATTAGCAGAGCGAGGTATGTAGGCGGTGCTACAGAGTTCTTGAAGTGGTGGCCTAACT
ACGGCTACACTAGAAGGACAGTATTTGGTATCTGCGCTCTGCTGAAGCCAGTTACCTTCGGAAAAAGAGT
TGGTAGCTCTTGATCCGGCAAACAAACCACCGCTGGTAGCGGTGGTTTTTTTGTTTGCAAGCAGCAGATT
ACGCGCAGAAAAAAAGGATCTCAAGAAGATCCTTTGATCTTTTCTACGGGGTCTGACGCTCAGTGGAACG
AAAACTCACGTTAAGGGATTTTGGTCATGAGATTATCAAAAAGGATCTTCACCTAGATCCTTTTAAATTA
AAAATGAAGTTTTAAATCAATCTAAAGTATATATGAGTAAACTTGGTCTGACAGTTACCAATGCTTAATC
AGTGAGGCACCTATCTCAGCGATCTGTCTATTTCGTTCATCCATAGTTGCCTGACTCCCCGTCGTGTAGA
TAACTACGATACGGGAGGGCTTACCATCTGGCCCCAGTGCTGCAATGATACCGCGAGACCCACGCTCACC
GGCTCCAGATTTATCAGCAATAAACCAGCCAGCCGGAAGGGCCGAGCGCAGAAGTGGTCCTGCAACTTTA
TCCGCCTCCATCCAGTCTATTAATTGTTGCCGGGAAGCTAGAGTAAGTAGTTCGCCAGTTAATAGTTTGC
GCAACGTTGTTGCCATTGCTACAGGCATCGTGGTGTCACGCTCGTCGTTTGGTATGGCTTCATTCAGCTC
CGGTTCCCAACGATCAAGGCGAGTTACATGATCCCCCATGTTGTGCAAAAAAGCGGTTAGCTCCTTCGGT
CCTCCGATCGTTGTCAGAAGTAAGTTGGCCGCAGTGTTATCACTCATGGTTATGGCAGCACTGCATAATT
CTCTTACTGTCATGCCATCCGTAAGATGCTTTTCTGTGACTGGTGAGTACTCAACCAAGTCATTCTGAGA
ATAGTGTATGCGGCGACCGAGTTGCTCTTGCCCGGCGTCAATACGGGATAATACCGCGCCACATAGCAGA
ACTTTAAAAGTGCTCATCATTGGAAAACGTTCTTCGGGGCGAAAACTCTCAAGGATCTTACCGCTGTTGA
GATCCAGTTCGATGTAACCCACTCGTGCACCCAACTGATCTTCAGCATCTTTTACTTTCACCAGCGTTTC
TGGGTGAGCAAAAACAGGAAGGCAAAATGCCGCAAAAAAGGGAATAAGGGCGACACGGAAATGTTGAATA
CTCATACTCTTCCTTTTTCAATATTATTGAAGCATTTATCAGGGTTATTGTCTCATGAGCGGATACATAT
TTGAATGTATTTAGAAAAATAAACAAATAGGGGTTCCGCGCACATTTCCCCGAAAAGTGCCACCTAAATT
GTAAGCGTTAATATTTTGTTAAAATTCGCGTTAAATTTTTGTTAAATCAGCTCATTTTTTAACCAATAGG
CCGAAATCGGCAAAATCCCTTATAAATCAAAAGAATAGACCGAGATAGGGT
[37 nt withheld, positions 7962-7998]
AAAGAACGTGGACTCCAACGTCAAAGG
[49 nt withheld, positions 8026-8074]
T
[91 nt withheld, positions 8076-8166]
G
[124 nt withheld, positions 8168-8291]
CCCATTCGCCATTCAGGCTGCGCAACTGTTGGGAAGGGCGATCGGTGCGGGCCTCTTCGCTATTACGCCA
GCTGGCGAAAGGGGGATGT
