>Addgene plasmid #47945 | pMB63 | addgene partial sequence | sequence record 75199 | CeTbb-2_3'UTR-F
TCTCTCGCTAATTTATTTGCTTTTTTAATGTTATTATTTTATGACTTTTTATAGTCACTGAAAAGTTTGC
ATCTGAGTGAAGTGAATGCTATCAAAATGTGATTCTGTCTGATGTACTTTCACAATCTCTCTTCAATTCC
ATTTTGAAGTGCTTTAAACCCGAAAGGTTGAGAAAAATGCGAGCGCTCAAATATTTGTATTGTGTTCGTT
GAGTGACCCAACAAAAAGAGGAAACTTTATTGTGCCGCCAAGAAAAAAGTCTCATTGCCTAAGAGAAACA
TATGTGGTTGGAAATCTTCCAGATCGTGGATCAGAGCTCCAGCTTTTGTTCCCTTTAGTGAGGGTTAATT
TCGAGCTTGGCGTAATCATGGTCATAGCTGTTTCCTGTGTGAAATTGTTATCCGCTCACAATTCCACACA
ACATACGAGCCGGAAGCATAAAGTGTAAAGCCTGGGGTGCCTAATGAGTGAGCTAACTCACATTAATTGC
GTTGCGCTCACTGCCCGCTTTCCAGTCGGGAAACCTGTCGTGCCAGCTGCATTAATGAATCGGCCAACGC
GCGGGGAGAGGCGGTTTGCGTATTGGGCGCTCTTCCGCTTCCTCGCTCACTGACTCGCTGCGCTCGGTCG
TTCGGCTGCGGCGAGCGGTATCAGCTCACTCAAAGGCGGTAATACGGTTATCCACAGAATCAGGGGATAA
CGCAGGAAAGAACATGTGAGCAAAAGGCCAGCAAAAGGCCAGGAACCGTAAAAAGGCCGCGTTGCTGG
