>Addgene plasmid #47945 | pMB63 | addgene partial sequence | sequence record 75201 | CeEgl-13_NLS-R 5'-gttctcggagagcttggttg-3'
GGTCTCCTCCGAGTTGGGAGAGGTCGATACGGGTCTCGTAGAGTCCGGTGATGGATTGGTGAATGAGGGT
GGCGTCGAGGACCTCCTTGGTGGAGGTGTAACGCTTACGGTCGATGGTGGTGTCGAAGTACTTGAAGGCG
GCTGGGGCTCCGAGGTTGGTGAGGGTGAAGAGGTGGATGATGTTCTCGGCTTGCTCACGGATTGGCTTGT
CACGGTGCTTGTTGTAGGCGGAGAGGACCTTGTCGAGGTTGGCGTCGGCGAGGATGACACGCTTGGAGAA
CTCGGAGATTTGCTCGATGATCTCGTCGAGGTAGTGCTTGTGTTGCTCGACGAAGAGTTGCTTTTGCTCG
TTGTCCTCTGGGGATCCCTTGAGCTTCTCGTAGTGGGAGGCGAGGTAGAGGAAGTTGACGTACTTGGATG
GGAGGGCGAGCTCGTTTCCCTTTTGGAGCTCTCCGGCGGAGGCGAGCATACGCTTACGTCCGTTCTCGAG
CTCGAAGAGGGAGTACTTTGGGAGCTTGATGATGAGGTCCTTCTTGACCTCCTTGTATCCCTTGGCCTCG
AGGAAGTCGATTGGGTTCTTCTCGAAGGAGGAACGCTCCATGATGGTGATTCCGAGGAGCTCCTTGACGG
ACTTGAGCTTCTTGGACTTTCCCTTCTCGACCTTGGCGACGACGAGGACGGAGTAGGCGACGGTTGGGGA
GTCGAATCCTCCGTACTTCTTT
