>Addgene plasmid #47945 | pMB63 | addgene partial sequence | sequence record 75807 | hSpCas9-R1 5'-CGCTCGTGCTTCTTATCCTC-3'
AGGAGTCGTCGACCTTGGCCATCTCGTTGGAGAAGATCTCTTGGAGGTAGCAGATACGGTTCTTACGACG
GGTGTAACGACGACGGGCGGTACGCTTGAGACGGGTGGCCTCGGCGGTCTCTCCGGAGTCGAAGAGGAGG
GCTCCGATGAGGTTCTTCTTGATGGAGTGACGGTCGGTGTTTCCGAGGACCTTGAACTTCTTGGATGGGA
CCTTGTACTCGTCGGTGATGACGGCCCATCCGACGGAGTTGGTTCCGATGTCGAGTCCGATGGAGTACTT
CTTGTCGGCGGCTGGGACTCCGTGGATTCCGACCTTACGCTTCTTCTTTGGGGCCATCTTGTCGTCGTCG
TCCTTGTAGTCGATGTCGTGTCTT
